Addgene plasmid #125195: pSBbi-Pur-AktAR2
Purpose: SB-transposon plasmid for stable expression of AktAR2 variant of FRET-based AKT activity reporter
Depositing lab: Eric Davis. Depositing organization: University of Texas MD Anderson Cancer Center.
Backbone
  Vector backbone: pSBbi-Pur
  Backbone manufacturer: Addgene plasmid # 60523
  Backbone size w/o insert (bp): 5661
  Vector type: Mammalian Expression ; Transposon
  Selectable markers: Puromycin
Growth in bacteria
  Bacterial resistance: Ampicillin, 100 μg/mL
  Growth temperature: 37°C
  Growth strain: DH5alpha
  Copy number: High Copy
Gene/Insert
  Gene/Insert name: AktAR2
  Species: Synthetic
  Insert size (bp): 2115
  Promoter: EF1a/RPBSA
  Tag / fusion protein: 6xHis, T7, and Xpress, mCerulean3 (N terminal on insert); cpVenus[E172] (C terminal on insert)
  Cloning method: Restriction Enzyme; 5′ cloning site SfiI (not destroyed); 3′ cloning site SfiI (not destroyed)
  Sequencing primers: 5′ GCCTCAGACAGTGGTTCAAAG; 3′ AGGCACAGTCGAGGCTGAT
Terms and licenses: Academic/Nonprofit Terms; Industry Terms: Not Available to Industry
Depositor comments: Not membrane-targeted. Insert subcloned from Addgene #64932.
How to cite: pSBbi-Pur-AktAR2 was a gift from Eric Davis (Addgene plasmid # 125195 ; http://n2t.net/addgene:125195 ; RRID:Addgene_125195)
