[The description below was written by a language model from this plasmid's Addgene catalogue record and pLannotate feature annotations shown in this document.]
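Description:
pSBbi-Pur-AktAR2 is a Sleeping Beauty transposon plasmid for mammalian expression, built on the pSBbi-Pur backbone and intended for generating cell lines that stably express AktAR2, a FRET-based reporter of AKT kinase activity. It is maintained in E. coli through a high-copy ColE1/pUC-type origin with ampicillin selection (AmpR under its own bla promoter). In mammalian cells, transposition of the cassette into the genome normally depends on SB transposase supplied separately. The automated feature table does not annotate the transposon inverted repeats, although the catalogue entry classifies the vector as a transposon.

The roughly 2.1 kb synthetic insert was placed between two retained SfiI sites downstream of the EF-1α promoter and is terminated by a bGH polyadenylation signal. The open reading frame begins with a 6xHis, T7 and Xpress tag leader, followed by the cyan donor mCerulean3, a fragment matching yeast RAD53, a short unannotated stretch, and a circularly permuted Venus acceptor (recorded as cpVenus[E172], annotated as cp173Venus). In reporters of this design, the Rad53-derived segment serves as a phosphoamino acid-binding module. Phosphorylation of a substrate sequence, which presumably lies in the unannotated stretch, drives a conformational change that alters FRET between the two fluorophores. The depositor notes that this version is not membrane-targeted and was subcloned from an earlier plasmid.

On the opposite strand, a puromycin N-acetyltransferase gene with a rabbit β-globin poly(A) signal allows selection of integrants. The record lists the promoters as EF1a/RPBSA, consistent with the bidirectional arrangement, though the RPBSA element itself is not annotated in the table.
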