Features (pLannotate 1.2.2; 17 found; start..end, strand, type, name):
      1..1182    +  promoter       EF-1α promoter: strong constitutive promoter for human elongation factor EF-1α
   1229..1249    +  CDS            capTEV™ (fragment): composite tag for in vivo biotinylation, TEV protease cleavage, and 6xHis tagging
   1250..1282    +  CDS            T7 tag (gene 10 leader): leader peptide from bacteriophage T7 gene 10 promotes efficient translation in E. coli
   1286..1309    +  CDS            Xpress™ tag: Xpress™ epitope tag, including an enterokinase recognition and cleavage site
   1316..2032    +  CDS            mCerulean3: mCerulean3 is a basic (constitutively fluorescent) cyan fluorescent protein published in 2011, derived from Aequorea victoria. It is reported to be a somewhat slowly-maturing monomer with very low acid sensitivity.
   2042..2464    +  CDS            RAD53 (fragment): RAD53_YEAST - Also known as MEC2, SAD1, SPK1. Experimental evidence at protein level: Swiss-Prot protein existence level 1. Controls S-phase checkpoint as well as G1 and G2 DNA damage checkpoints. Phosphorylates proteins on serine, threonine, and tyrosine. Prevents entry into anaphase and mitotic exit after DNA damage via regulation of the Polo kinase CDC5. Seems to be involved in the phosphorylation of RPH1. From Saccharomyces cerevisiae (strain ATCC 204508 / S288c) (Baker's yeast).
   2588..3319    +  CDS            cp173Venus: circularly permuted form of the Venus yellow fluorescent protein (Nagai et al., 2004) efficient FRET acceptor for CFP
   3379..3603    +  polyA_signal   bGH poly(A) signal: bovine growth hormone polyadenylation signal
   3607..3628    +  promoter       SV40 promoter (fragment): SV40 enhancer and early promoter
   3927..3957    +  rep_origin     M13 ori (fragment): M13 bacteriophage origin of replication; arrow indicates direction of (+) strand synthesis
   3958..4008    -  misc_feature   bom (fragment): basis of mobility region from pBR322
   4035..4139    +  promoter       AmpR promoter: bla
   4140..5000    +  CDS            AmpR: β-lactamase; bla; confers resistance to ampicillin, carbenicillin, and related antibiotics
   5171..5759    +  rep_origin     ori: high-copy-number ColE1/pMB1/pBR322/pUC origin of replication
   6322..6377    -  polyA_signal   β-globin poly(A) signal: rabbit β-globin polyadenylation signal (Gil and Proudfoot, 1987)
   6448..6528    -  CDS            HBB (fragment): HBB_PONPY - Experimental evidence at transcript level: Swiss-Prot protein existence level 2. Involved in oxygen transport from the lung to the various peripheral tissues. From Pongo pygmaeus (Bornean orangutan).
   6542..7141    -  CDS            PuroR: puromycin N-acetyltransferase; pac from Streptomyces alboniger; confers resistance to puromycin
>Addgene plasmid #125195 | pSBbi-Pur-AktAR2 | addgene full sequence | sequence record 243600 | Addgene NGS Result
GCTCCGGTGCCCGTCAGTGGGCAGAGCGCACATCGCCCACAGTCCCCGAGAAGTTGGGGGGAGGGGTCGG
CAATTGAACCGGTGCCTAGAGAAGGTGGCGCGGGGTAAACTGGGAAAGTGATGTCGTGTACTGGCTCCGC
CTTTTTCCCGAGGGTGGGGGAGAACCGTATATAAGTGCAGTAGTCGCCGTGAACGTTCTTTTTCGCAACG
GGTTTGCCGCCAGAACACAGGTAAGTGCCGTGTGTGGTTCCCGCGGGCCTGGCCTCTTTACGGGTTATGG
CCCTTGCGTGCCTTGAATTACTTCCACGCCCCTGGCTGCAGTACGTGATTCTTGATCCCGAGCTTCGGGT
TGGAAGTGGGTGGGAGAGTTCGAGGCCTTGCGCTTAAGGAGCCCCTTCGCCTCGTGCTTGAGTTGAGGCC
TGGCTTGGGCGCTGGGGCCGCCGCGTGCGAATCTGGTGGCACCTTCGCGCCTGTCTCGCTGCTTTCGATA
AGTCTCTAGCCATTTAAAATTTTTGATGACCTGCTGCGACGCTTTTTTTCTGGCAAGATAGTCTTGTAAA
TGCGGGCCAAGATCTGCACACTGGTATTTCGGTTTTTGGGGCCGCGGGCGGCGACGGGGCCCGTGCGTCC
CAGCGCACATGTTCGGCGAGGCGGGGCCTGCGAGCGCGGCCACCGAGAATCGGACGGGGGTAGTCTCAAG
CTGGCCGGCCTGCTCTGGTGCCTGGCCTCGCGCCGCCGTGTATCGCCCCGCCCTGGGCGGCAAGGCTGGC
CCGGTCGGCACCAGTTGCGTGAGCGGAAAGATGGCCGCTTCCCGGCCCTGCTGCAGGGAGCTCAAAATGG
AGGACGCGGCGCTCGGGAGAGCGGGCGGGTGAGTCACCCACACAAAGGAAAAGGGCCTTTCCGTCCTCAG
CCGTCGCTTCATGTGACTCCACGGAGTACCGGGCGCCGTCCAGGCACCTCGATTAGTTCTCGAGCTTTTG
GAGTACGTCGTCTTTAGGTTGGGGGGAGGGGTTTTATGCGATGGAGTTTCCCCATACTGAGTGGGTGGAG
ACTGAAGTTAGGCCAGCTTGGCACTTGATGTAATTCTCCTTGGAATTTGCCCTTTTTGAGTTTGGATCTT
GGTTCATTCTCAAGCCTCAGACAGTGGTTCAAAGTTTTTTTCTTCCATTTAAGGTGTCGTGAAAACTACC
CCAAGCTGGCCTCTGAGGCCACCATGGTGCGGGGTTCTCATCATCATCATCATCATGGTATGGCTAGCAT
GACTGGTGGACAGCAAATGGGTCGGGATCTGTACGACGATGACGATAAGGATCCCATGGTGAGCAAGGGC
GAGGAGCTGTTCACCGGGGTGGTGCCCATCCTGGTCGAGCTGGACGGCGACGTAAACGGCCACAAGTTCA
GCGTGTCCGGCGAGGGCGAGGGCGATGCCACCTACGGCAAGCTGACCCTGAAGTTCATCTGCACCACCGG
CAAGCTGCCCGTGCCCTGGCCCACCCTCGTGACCACCCTGAGCTGGGGCGTGCAGTGCTTCGCCCGCTAC
CCCGACCACATGAAGCAGCACGACTTCTTCAAGTCCGCCATGCCCGAAGGCTACGTCCAGGAGCGCACCA
TCTTCTTCAAGGACGACGGCAACTACAAGACCCGCGCCGAGGTGAAGTTCGAGGGCGACACCCTGGTGAA
CCGCATCGAGCTGAAGGGCATCGACTTCAAGGAGGACGGCAACATCCTGGGGCACAAGCTGGAGTACAAC
GCCATCCACGGCAACGTCTATATCACCGCCGACAAGCAGAAGAACGGCATCAAGGCCAACTTCGGCCTCA
ACTGCAACATCGAGGACGGCAGCGTGCAGCTCGCCGACCACTACCAGCAGAACACCCCCATCGGCGACGG
CCCCGTGCTGCTGCCCGACAACCACTACCTGAGCACCCAGTCCAAGCTGAGCAAAGACCCCAACGAGAAG
CGCGATCACATGGTCCTGCTGGAGTTCGTGACCGCCGCCGGGATCACTCTCGGCATGGACGAGCTGTACA
AGCGCATGCATAAGTTTTCTCAAGAACAGATCGGCGAAAACATTGTGTGCAGGGTCATTTGTACCACGGG
TCAAATTCCCATCCGAGATTTGTCAGCTGATATTTCACAAGTGCTTAAGGAAAAACGATCCATAAAGAAA
GTTTGGACATTTGGTAGAAACCCAGCCTGTGACTATCATTTAGGAAACATTTCAAGACTGTCAAATAAGC
ATTTCCAAATACTACTAGGAGAAGACGGTAACCTTTTATTGAATGACATTTCCACTAATGGGACCTGGTT
AAATGGGCAAAAAGTCGAGAAGAACAGCAATCAGTTACTGTCTCAAGGTGATGAAATAACCGTTGGTGTA
GGCGTGGAATCAGATATTTTATCTCTGGTCATTTTCATAAACGACAAATTTAAGCAGTGCCTCGAGCAGA
ACAAAGTTGATCGCTCTGCAGGTAAGCCAGGCAGCGGCGAGGGCAGCACCAAGGGCCTGGTCGACCCTCG
TCCGCGCTCGTGCACCTGGCCGGACCCCAGGCCGGAGTTTGGAGGTACCGGCGGCAGCGAGCTCATGGGC
GGCGTGCAGCTCGCCGACCACTACCAGCAGAACACCCCCATCGGCGACGGCCCCGTGCTGCTGCCCGACA
ACCACTACCTGAGCTACCAGTCCAAGCTGAGCAAAGACCCCAACGAGAAGCGCGATCACATGGTCCTGCT
GGAGTTCGTGACCGCCGCCGGGATCACTCTCGGCATGGACGAGCTGTACAAGGGAGGTACCGGTGGATCT
ATGGTGAGCAAGGGCGAGGAGCTGTTCACCGGGGTGGTGCCCATCCTGGTCGAGCTGGACGGCGACGTAA
ACGGCCACAAGTTCAGCGTGTCCGGCGAGGGCGAGGGCGATGCCACCTACGGCAAGCTGACCCTGAAGCT
GATCTGCACCACCGGCAAGCTGCCCGTGCCCTGGCCCACCCTCGTGACCACCCTGGGCTACGGCCTTCAG
TGCTTCGCCCGCTACCCCGACCACATGAAGCAGCACGACTTCTTCAAGTCCGCCATGCCCGAAGGCTACG
TCCAGGAGCGCACCATCTTCTTCAAGGACGACGGCAACTACAAGACCCGCGCCGAGGTGAAGTTCGAGGG
CGACACCCTGGTGAACCGCATCGAGCTGAAGGGCATCGACTTCAAGGAGGACGGCAACATCCTGGGGCAC
AAGCTGGAGTACAACTACAACAGCCACAACGTCTATATCACCGCCGACAAGCAGAAGAACGGCATCAAGG
CCAACTTCAAGATCCGCCACAACATCGAGTAAGGCCTGTCAGGCCAAGCTTGGGGATCAATTCTCTAGAG
CTCGCTGATCAGCCTCGACTGTGCCTTCTAGTTGCCAGCCATCTGTTGTTTGCCCCTCCCCCGTGCCTTC
CTTGACCCTGGAAGGTGCCACTCCCACTGTCCTTTCCTAATAAAATGAGGAAATTGCATCGCATTGTCTG
AGTAGGTGTCATTCTATTCTGGGGGGTGGGGTGGGGCAGGACAGCAAGGGGGAGGATTGGGAAGACAATA
GCAGGCATGCTGGGGATGCGGTGGGCTCTATGGCTTCTGAGGCGGAAAGAACCAGCTGGGCCTACTAGAT
AGCGGACCCCTTACCGAAACATCGCCGCATTCTGCAGAGGAGTCGAACTTAGTGTATGTAAACTTCTGAC
CCACTGGAATTGTGATACAGTGAATTATAAGTGAAATAATCTGTCTGTAAACAATTGTTGGAAAAATGAC
TTGTGTCATGCACAAAGTAGATGTCCTAACTGACTTGCCAAAACTATTGTTTGTTAACAAGAAATTTGTG
GAGTAGTTGAAAAACGAGTTTTAATGACTCCAACTTAAGTGTATGTAAACTTCCGACTTCAACTGTATAG
GGATCCAATTTTAACAAAATATTAACGCTTACAATTTCCTGATGCGGTATTTTCTCCTTACGCATCTGTG
CGGTATTTCACACCGCATCAGGTGGCACTTTTCGGGGAAATGTGCGCGGAACCCCTATTTGTTTATTTTT
CTAAATACATTCAAATATGTATCCGCTCATGAGACAATAACCCTGATAAATGCTTCAATAATATTGAAAA
AGGAAGAGTATGAGTATTCAACATTTCCGTGTCGCCCTTATTCCCTTTTTTGCGGCATTTTGCCTTCCTG
TTTTTGCTCACCCAGAAACGCTGGTGAAAGTAAAAGATGCTGAAGATCAGTTGGGTGCACGAGTGGGTTA
CATCGAACTGGATCTCAACAGCGGTAAGATCCTTGAGAGTTTTCGCCCCGAAGAACGTTTTCCAATGATG
AGCACTTTTAAAGTTCTGCTATGTGGCGCGGTATTATCCCGTATTGACGCCGGGCAAGAGCAACTCGGTC
GCCGCATACACTATTCTCAGAATGACTTGGTTGAGTACTCACCAGTCACAGAAAAGCATCTTACGGATGG
CATGACAGTAAGAGAATTATGCAGTGCTGCCATAACCATGAGTGATAACACTGCGGCCAACTTACTTCTG
ACAACGATCGGAGGACCGAAGGAGCTAACCGCTTTTTTGCACAACATGGGGGATCATGTAACTCGCCTTG
ATCGTTGGGAACCGGAGCTGAATGAAGCCATACCAAACGACGAGCGTGACACCACGATGCCTGTAGCAAT
GGCAACAACGTTGCGCAAACTATTAACTGGCGAACTACTTACTCTAGCTTCCCGGCAACAATTAATAGAC
TGGATGGAGGCGGATAAAGTTGCAGGACCACTTCTGCGCTCGGCCCTTCCGGCTGGCTGGTTTATTGCTG
ATAAATCTGGAGCCGGTGAGCGTGGGTCTCGCGGTATCATTGCAGCACTGGGGCCAGATGGTAAGCCCTC
CCGTATCGTAGTTATCTACACGACGGGGAGTCAGGCAACTATGGATGAACGAAATAGACAGATCGCTGAG
ATAGGTGCCTCACTGATTAAGCATTGGTAACTGTCAGACCAAGTTTACTCATATATACTTTAGATTGATT
TAAAACTTCATTTTTAATTTAAAAGGATCTAGGTGAAGATCCTTTTTGATAATCTCATGACCAAAATCCC
TTAACGTGAGTTTTCGTTCCACTGAGCGTCAGACCCCGTAGAAAAGATCAAAGGATCTTCTTGAGATCCT
TTTTTTCTGCGCGTAATCTGCTGCTTGCAAACAAAAAAACCACCGCTACCAGCGGTGGTTTGTTTGCCGG
ATCAAGAGCTACCAACTCTTTTTCCGAAGGTAACTGGCTTCAGCAGAGCGCAGATACCAAATACTGTTCT
TCTAGTGTAGCCGTAGTTAGGCCACCACTTCAAGAACTCTGTAGCACCGCCTACATACCTCGCTCTGCTA
ATCCTGTTACCAGTGGCTGCTGCCAGTGGCGATAAGTCGTGTCTTACCGGGTTGGACTCAAGACGATAGT
TACCGGATAAGGCGCAGCGGTCGGGCTGAACGGGGGGTTCGTGCACACAGCCCAGCTTGGAGCGAACGAC
CTACACCGAACTGAGATACCTACAGCGTGAGCTATGAGAAAGCGCCACGCTTCCCGAAGGGAGAAAGGCG
GACAGGTATCCGGTAAGCGGCAGGGTCGGAACAGGAGAGCGCACGAGGGAGCTTCCAGGGGGAAACGCCT
GGTATCTTTATAGTCCTGTCGGGTTTCGCCACCTCTGACTTGAGCGTCGATTTTTGTGATGCTCGTCAGG
GGGGCGGAGCCTATGGAAAAACGCCAGCAACGCGGCCTTTTTACGGTTCCTGGCCTTTTGCTGGCCTTTT
GCTCACATGTTCTTTCCTGCGTTATCCCCTGATTCTGTGGATAACCGTATTACCGCCTTTGAGTGAGCTG
ATACCGCTCGCCGCAGCCGAACGACCGAGCGCAGCGAGTCAGTGAGCGAGGAAGCGGATCCCTATACAGT
TGAAGTCGGAAGTTTACATACACCTTAGCCAAATACATTTAAACTCACTTTTTCACAATTCCTGACATTT
AATCCTAGTAAAAATTCCCTGTCTTAGGTCAGTTAGGATCACCACTTTATTTTAAGAATGTGAAATATCA
GAATAATAGTAGAGAGAATGATTCATTTCAGCTTTTATTTCTTTCATCACATTCCCAGTGGGTCAGAAGT
TTACATACACTCGACTCCTCTGCAGAATGCGGCGATGTTTCGGTAAGGGGTCCCGAGTAGCTAGTTCATG
GCAGCCAGCATATGGCATATGTTGCCAAACTCTAAACCAAATACTCATTCTGATGTTTTAAATGATTTGC
CCTCCCATATGTCCTTCCGAGTGAGAGACACAAAAAATTCCAACACACTATTGCAATGAAAATAAATTTC
CTTTATTAGCCAGAAGTCAGATGCTCAAGGGGCTTCATGATGTCCCCATAATTTTTGGCAGAGGGAAAAA
GATCTCAGTGGTATTTGTGAGCCAGGGCATTGGCCACACCAGCCACCACCTTCTGATAGGCAGCCTGCAC
CTGAGGAGTGAATTCACGACAGGCCTTCGAATCAGGCACCGGGCTTGCGGGTCATGCACCAGGTGCGCGG
TCCTTCGGGCACCTCGACGTCGGCGGTGACGGTGAAGCCGAGCCGCTCGTAGAAGGGGAGGTTGCGGGGC
GCGGAGGTCTCCAGGAAGGCGGGCACCCCGGCGCGCTCGGCCGCCTCCACTCCGGGGAGCACGACGGCGC
TGCCCAGACCCTTGCCCTGGTGGTCGGGCGAGACGCCGACGGTGGCCAGGAACCACGCGGGCTCCTTGGG
CCGGTGCGGCGCCAGGAGGCCTTCCATCTGTTGCTGCGCGGCCAGCCGGGAACCGCTCAACTCGGCCATG
CGCGGGCCGATCTCGGCGAACACCGCCCCCGCTTCGACGCTCTCCGGCGTGGTCCAGACCGCCACCGCGG
CGCCGTCGTCCGCGACCCACACCTTGCCGATGTCGAGCCCGACGCGCGTGAGGAAGAGTTCTTGCAGCTC
GGTGACCCGCTCGATGTGGCGGTCCGGATCGACGGTGTGGCGCGTGGCGGGGTAGTCGGCGAACGCGGCG
GCGAGGGTGCGTACGGCCCTGGGGACGTCGTCGCGGGTGGCGAGGCGCACCGTGGGCTTGTACTCGGTCA
TGGTGGCCTCAGGTGCAGAGGTTTCTACAGGGAAAGAGAGAAAGGCTACAGTTAGTTTGCTGTGATGATG
CTAAGTGCCGAGGTCAGATGTCTATGGATTGTACACGGAATCCCAACGCAGGAACCAAAAAACACTCACC
CAAAAAAATGGCGCTAAGGCCGAGAGAAAGGCGAAGTTCCGTCTACGGCTATATACCTTGAAACAGGGGC
GGCAGAAGTGACGCAACGCGGTTGCGCGGACGGCTTCCTGTGTTTTCATTGGTCGAAGCGTTCTGCGCGT
GCGCAGAGATTCCCCAGGGAAGGCGGGCCCTCTTCCGAATGTCCAATCCGGACATTCTTCCGGTTGGACC
TCCGCGGTCAGCGCTGTGCCCGGCGAGAGATCACGTGGGGCGCGGAGGCGGTGCTGCTGGGGCACGGCCG
TCCAGCCTCGGCGGCCATATTTTTGAGGGGCTGTTCATCTCGTTCACACGCTCTGTCCGCCATGTTTGTG
AGTGGAAGCGCCATTACCCCTTCAAGCGACTGAAGGCTGCAGGGCCTCTGGTGGCCCGCATGGGGAGACC
AGACCCGCCAGGCCCGCCTTTCCGCACTCAGTCCGGGCTTACTTTATTTTGTGAGACAGGGTCTCGCCTA
GAG
