>Addgene plasmid #125195 | pSBbi-Pur-AktAR2 | depositor partial sequence | sequence record 239431 | Sequence of the insert
GCCACCATGGTGCGGGGTTCTCATCATCATCATCATCATGGTATGGCTAGCATGACTGGTGGACAGCAAA
TGGGTCGGGATCTGTACGACGATGACGATAAGGATCCCATGGTGAGCAAGGGCGAGGAGCTGTTCACCGG
GGTGGTGCCCATCCTGGTCGAGCTGGACGGCGACGTAAACGGCCACAGGTTCAGCGTGTCCGGCGAGGGC
GAGGGCGATGCCACCTACGGCAAGCTGACCCTGAAGTTCATCTGCACCACCGGCAAGCTGCCCGTGCCCT
GGCCCACCCTCGTGACCACCCTGAGCTGGGGCGTGCAGTGCTTCGCCCGCTACCCCGACCACATGAAGCA
GCACGACTTCTTCAAGTCCGCCATGCCCGAAGGCTACGTCCAGGAGCGTACCATCTTCTTCAAGGACGAC
GGCAACTACAAGACCCGCGCCGAGGTGAAGTTCGAGGGCGACACCCTGGTGAACCGCATCGAGCTGAAGG
GCATCGACTTCAAGGAGGACGGCAACATCCTGGGGCACAAGCTGGAGTACAACGCCATCCACGGCAACGT
CTATATCACCGCCGACAAGCAGAAGAACGGCATCAAGGCCAACTTCGGCCTCAACTGCAACATCGAGGAC
GGCAGCGTGCAGCTCGCCGACCACTACCAGCAGAACACCCCCATCGGCGACGGCCCCGTGCTGCTGCCCG
ACAACCACTACCTGAGCACCCAGTCCGCCCTGAGCAAAGACCCCAACGAGAAGCGCGATCACATGGTCCT
GCTGGAGTTCGTGACCGCCGCCGGGATCACTCTCGGCATGGACGAGCTGTACAAGCGCATGCATAAGTTT
TCTCAAGAACAGATCGGCGAAAACATTGTGTGCAGGGTCATTTGTACCACGGGTCAAATTCCCATCCGAG
ATTTGTCAGCTGATATTTCACAAGTGCTTAAGGAAAAACGATCCATAAAGAAAGTTTGGACATTTGGTAG
AAACCCAGCCTGTGACTATCATTTAGGAAACATTTCAAGACTGTCAAATAAGCATTTCCAAATACTACTA
GGAGAAGACGGTAACCTTTTATTGAATGACATTTCCACTAATGGGACCTGGTTAAATGGGCAAAAAGTCG
AGAAGAACAGCAATCAGTTACTGTCTCAAGGTGATGAAATAACCGTTGGTGTAGGCGTGGAATCAGATAT
TTTATCTCTGGTCATTTTCATAAACGACAAATTTAAGCAGTGCCTCGAGCAGAACAAAGTTGATCGCTCT
GCAGGTAAGCCAGGCAGCGGCGAGGGCAGCACCAAGGGCCTGGTCGACCCTCGTCCGCGCTCGTGCACCT
GGCCGGACCCCAGGCCGGAGTTTGGAGGTACCGGCGGCAGCGAGCTCATGGGCGGCGTGCAGCTCGCCGA
CCACTACCAGCAGAACACCCCCATCGGCGACGGCCCCGTGCTGCTGCCCGACAACCACTACCTGAGCTAC
CAGTCCAAGCTGAGCAAAGACCCCAACGAGAAGCGCGATCACATGGTCCTGCTGGAGTTCGTGACCGCCG
CCGGGATCACTCTCGGCATGGACGAGCTGTACAAGGGAGGTACCGGTGGATCTATGGTGAGCAAGGGCGA
GGAGCTGTTCACCGGGGTGGTGCCCATCCTGGTCGAGCTGGACGGCGACGTAAACGGCCACAAGTTCAGC
GTGTCCGGCGAGGGCGAGGGCGATGCCACCTACGGCAAGCTGACCCTGAAGCTGATCTGCACCACCGGCA
AGCTGCCCGTGCCCTGGCCCACCCTCGTGACCACCCTGGGCTACGGCCTTCAGTGCTTCGCCCGCTACCC
CGACCACATGAAGCAGCACGACTTCTTCAAGTCCGCCATGCCCGAAGGCTACGTCCAGGAGCGCACCATC
TTCTTCAAGGACGACGGCAACTACAAGACCCGCGCCGAGGTGAAGTTCGAGGGCGACACCCTGGTGAACC
GCATCGAGCTGAAGGGCATCGACTTCAAGGAGGACGGCAACATCCTGGGGCACAAGCTGGAGTACAACTA
CAACAGCCACAACGTCTATATCACCGCCGACAAGCAGAAGAACGGCATCAAGGCCAACTTCAAGATCCGC
CACAACATCGAGTAA
